>Addgene plasmid #55513 | mTFP1-VASP-5 | depositor partial sequence | sequence record 85920 | insert sequence
GACGTCAGATCCGCTAGCGCTACCGGTCGCCACCATGGTGAGCAAGGGCGAGGAGACCACAATGGGCGTA
ATCAAGCCCGACATGAAGATCAAGCTGAAGATGGAGGGCAACGTGAATGGCCACGCCTTCGTGATCGAGG
GCGAGGGCGAGGGCAAGCCCTACGACGGCACCAACACCATCAACCTGGAGGTGAAGGAGGGAGCCCCCCT
GCCCTTCTCCTACGACATTCTGACCACCGCGTTCGCCTACGGCAACAGGGCCTTCACCAAGTACCCCGAC
GACATCCCCAACTACTTCAAGCAGTCCTTCCCCGAGGGCTACTCTTGGGAGCGCACCATGACCTTCGAGG
ACAAGGGCATCGTGAAGGTGAAGTCCGACATCTCCATGGAGGAGGACTCCTTCATCTACGAGATACACCT
CAAGGGCGAGAACTTCCCCCCCAACGGCCCCGTGATGCAGAAGAAGACCACCGGCTGGGACGCCTCCACC
GAGAGGATGTACGTGCGCGACGGCGTGCTGAAGGGCGACGTCAAGCACAAGCTGCTGCTGGAGGGCGGCG
GCCACCACCGCGTTGACTTCAAGACCATCTACAGGGCCAAGAAGGCGGTGAAGCTGCCCGACTATCACTT
TGTGGACCACCGCATCGAGATCCTGAACCACGACAAGGACTACAACAAGGTGACCGTTTACGAGAGCGCC
GTGGCCCGCAACTCCACCGACGGCATGGACGAGCTGTACAAGTCCGGACTCAGATCTATGAGCGAGACGG
TCATCTGTTCCAGCCGGGCTACTGTGATGCTTTATGATGACAGCAACAAGCGATGGCTCCCTGCTGGCAC
TGGTCCCCAGGCCTTCAGCCGCGTCCAGATATACCACAACCCCACTGCTAACTCCTTCCGAGTTGTTGGC
CGCAAGATGCAGCCGGATCAGCAGGTGGTTATCAACTGTGCCATCATTCGGGGTGTCAAGTACAATCAGG
CCACTCCCATCTTCCATCAGTGGCGAGATGCCCGCCAGGTCTGGGGCCTCAACTTCGGCAGCAAGGAGGA
CGCCATACAGTTTGCAACAGGCATGGCCAACGCCCTAGAGGCCTTGGAAGGAGGTGGGCCTCCCCCAGCC
CCAGCACCCCCTGCCTGGTCTGCCCAGAATGGTCCCTCCCCAGAGGAGCTGGAACAACAGAAAAGGCAGC
CGGAGCATATGGAGCGCCGGGTCTCCAATGCAGGAGGCCCACCTGCTCCCCCAGCTGGGGGCCCTCCTCC
ACCTCCAGGACCTCCCCCTCCTCCAGGTCCCCCCCCACCCCCAGGTCTGCCCTCCTCAGGGGTATCTGGG
GCAGGTCATGGAGCAGGGGCAGCCCCACCCCCTGCACCCCCACTCCCTACAACACAGGGCCCCAATAGTG
GGGGTTCCGGGGCCCCAGGCCTGGCTGCTGCCATTGCTGGAGCCAAACTCAGGAAAGTGAGCAAGCAGGA
GGAGGCCTCTGGGGGGCCCCTGGCCCCCAAAGCTGAGAACAGTCGAAGCACTGGTGGGGGGCTTATGGAA
GAGATGAACGCCATGCTGGCCCGGAGAAGAAAAGCCACACAGGTTGGGGAGAAGCCCCCCAAAGACGAGT
CAGCCAGTGAGGAGTCAGAGGCCCGACTCCCTGCCCAGAGTGAACCTGTGAGAAGACCCTGGGAGAAGAA
CAGCACAACCTTGCCAAGGATGAAGTCGTCCTCTTCTGTGACTACCTCCGAGGCCCACCCCTCGACGCCC
TGCTCCAGTGATGACTCCGACTTGGAGAGGGTGAAGCAGGAGCTTCTGGAAGAGGTGCGGAAGGAGCTAC
AGAAAATGAAAGAGGAAATCATCGAAGTCTTTGTCCAGGAGCTGAGGAAGCGGGGTTCTCCTTGAGCGGC
CGCGACTCTAGATCATAATCAGCCATA
