>Addgene plasmid #55513 | mTFP1-VASP-5 | addgene partial sequence | sequence record 105671 | SV40pA-R 5'-GAAATTTGTGATGCTATTGC-3'
ACAACAACAATTGCATTCATTTTATGTTTCAGGTTCAGGGGGAGGTGTGGGAGGTTTTTTAAAGCAAGTA
AAACCTCTACAAATGTGGTATGGCTGATTATGATCTAGAGTCGCGGCCGCTCAAGGAGAACCCCGCTTCC
TCAGCTCCTGGACAAAGACTTCGATGATTTCCTCTTTCATTTTCTGTAGCTCCTTCCGCACCTCTTCCAG
AAGCTCCTGCTTCACCCTCTCCAAGTCGGAGTCATCACTGGAGCAGGGCGTCGAGGGGTGGGCCTCGGAG
GTAGTCACAGAAGAGGACGACTTCATCCTTGGCAAGGTTGTGCTGTTCTTCTCCCAGGGTCTTCTCACAG
GTTCACTCTGGGCAGGGAGTCGGGCCTCTGACTCCTCACTGGCTGACTCGTCTTTGGGGGGCTTCTCCCC
AACCTGTGTGGCTTTTCTTCTCCGGGCCAGCATGGCGTTCATCTCTTCCATAAGCCCCCCACCAGTGCTT
CGACTGTTCTCAGCTTTGGGGGCCAGGGGCCCCCCAGAGGCCTCCTCCTGCTTGCTCACTTTCCTGAGTT
TGGCTCCAGCAATGGCAGCAGCCAGGCCTGGGGCCCCGGAACCCCCACTATTGGGGCCCTGTGTTGTAGG
GAGTGGGGGTGCAGGGGGTGGGGCTGCCCCTGCTCCATGACCTGCCCCAGATACCCCTGAGGAGGGCAGA
CCTGGGGGTGGGG
