[The description below was written by a language model from this plasmid's Addgene catalogue record.]
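Description:
mTFP1-VASP-5 is a mammalian expression plasmid that produces mouse VASP (vasodilator-stimulated phosphoprotein) fused to the monomeric teal fluorescent protein mTFP1. It is built on an mTFP1 fusion backbone of about 4.75 kb without the insert. The plasmid is maintained at high copy in E. coli under kanamycin selection. It also carries a neomycin resistance marker, so transfected mammalian cells can be selected with G418, for example to derive stable lines. The record includes no feature table, so the origin of replication and the promoters driving the resistance markers are not stated. The use of an SV40 polyA reverse sequencing primer suggests an SV40 polyadenylation signal downstream of the fusion.

Expression is driven by the CMV promoter, a strong constitutive promoter in most mammalian cell types. mTFP1 sits on the backbone at the N terminus of the fusion, with VASP following it. The "5" in the name may refer to the length of the linker between the two proteins, but the record does not say so. The VASP coding sequence carries an A209T substitution relative to the reference mouse sequence, and its functional significance is not described.

VASP is an actin-regulatory protein that concentrates at focal adhesions and at sites of actin assembly. The fusion therefore serves as a localization marker for actin structures and focal adhesions in fluorescence imaging. mTFP1, derived from a Clavularia cyan fluorescent protein, has an excitation maximum of 462 nm and an emission maximum of 492 nm, giving a cyan/teal signal that can be used in multicolour imaging.
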