Addgene plasmid #55513: mTFP1-VASP-5
Purpose: Localization: Actin/Focal Adhesions, Excitation: 462, Emission: 492
Depositing lab: Michael Davidson. Depositing organization: Florida State University, Tallahassee. Publication: Hue-shifted monomeric variants of Clavularia cyan fluorescent protein: identification of the molecular determinants of color and applications in fluorescence imaging. Ai HW, Olenych SG, Wong P, Davidson MW, Campbell RE. BMC Biol. 2008 Mar 6;6:13. doi: 10.1186/1741-7007-6-13. PubMed 18325109.
Backbone
  Vector backbone: mTFP1
  Backbone size w/o insert (bp): 4750
  Vector type: Mammalian Expression
  Selectable markers: Neomycin (select with G418)
Growth in bacteria
  Bacterial resistance: Kanamycin, 50 μg/mL
  Growth temperature: 37°C
  Growth strain: DH5alpha
  Copy number: High Copy
Gene/Insert
  Gene/Insert name: VASP (alt name: NM_009499)
  Species: M. musculus (mouse)
  Mutation: A209T in VASP
  Promoter: CMV
  Tag / fusion protein: mTFP1 (N terminal on backbone)
  Cloning method: Unknown
  Sequencing primers: 5′ CMV-F; 3′ SV40pA-R
Terms and licenses: Academic/Nonprofit Terms; Industry Terms: Not Available to Industry
Depositor comments: . Excitation = 462; Emission = 492
How to cite: mTFP1-VASP-5 was a gift from Michael Davidson (Addgene plasmid # 55513 ; http://n2t.net/addgene:55513 ; RRID:Addgene_55513)
